Addgene plasmid #133202: pOPS0561
Purpose: Reporter plasmid with a 12-nucleotide specific "barcode" sequence. This plasmid is not available as an individual bacterial stab, but can be requested as part of the Plasmid-ID Kit (Kit #1000000168 ).
Depositing lab: Philip Poole. Depositing organization: University of Oxford. Publication: Optimizing Rhizobium-legume symbioses by simultaneous measurement of rhizobial competitiveness and N2 fixation in nodules. Mendoza-Suarez MA, Geddes BA, Sanchez-Canizares C, Ramirez-Gonzalez RH, Kirchhelle C, Jorrin B, Poole PS. Proc Natl Acad Sci U S A. 2020 May 5;117(18):9822-9831. doi: 10.1073/pnas.1921225117. Epub 2020 Apr 21. PubMed 32317381.
Backbone
  Vector backbone: pOGG026 (Addgene ID 113992)
  Vector type: Bacterial Expression
Growth in bacteria
  Bacterial resistance: Kanamycin, 50 μg/mL
  Growth temperature: 37°C
  Growth strain: ST18 (S17 delta pir delta hemA)
  Copy number: Low Copy
Gene/Insert
  Gene/Insert name: PU module (PsNifH from pOGG043), SC module (sfGFP from pOGG037), and T module (GATTCCGGCTCA and universal primer binding site)
  Species: Synthetic
  Mutation: Domesticated for Golden Gate cloning
  Cloning method: Unknown
Terms and licenses: Academic/Nonprofit Terms; Industry Terms: Not Available to Industry
Depositor comments: The only difference is the sequence: GATTCCGGCTCA . Please note that this plasmid may require a unique bacterial strain, so make sure to confirm that you can also obtain the appropriate growth strain. Please contact us or contact our distributors if you have any questions. This plasmid is not available as an individual bacterial stab, but can be requested as part of the Plasmid-ID Kit (Kit #1000000168 ).
How to cite: pOPS0561 was a gift from Philip Poole (Addgene plasmid # 133202)
