[The description below was written by a language model from this plasmid's Addgene catalogue record and pLannotate feature annotations shown in this document.]
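Description:
pOPS0561 is a low-copy, broad-host-range bacterial reporter plasmid built on the pOGG026 backbone by Golden Gate assembly of domesticated modules. It is one member of a set of otherwise identical "Plasmid-ID" constructs that differ only in a unique 12-nucleotide barcode. The annotated 7,030 nt sequence shows an RK2/IncP-type replicon. It consists of oriV together with the trfA gene, whose product binds and activates that origin. An IncP oriT allows conjugative mobilisation from a donor strain, which is consistent with its propagation in the conjugation-proficient E. coli strain ST18. Stable inheritance without selection is supported by the par region, comprising the parD/parE antitoxin–toxin addiction system and the parA/parB partition genes. Selection is by kanamycin through aphA1 (nptI). Small annotated fragments of Tn5 transposase, CloDF13 ori and lacZα appear to be non-functional backbone or cloning remnants.

The payload combines three modules: a promoter module carrying the nifH promoter (PsNifH), a coding module encoding superfolder GFP, and a terminator-position module containing the barcode and a universal primer binding site. The feature table annotates the sfGFP coding sequence but not the promoter or barcode, which are known only from the catalogue entry. Lambda t0 and rrnB T1 terminators lie on either side of the cassette region and probably insulate it from backbone transcription. Because nifH is a nitrogenase gene, sfGFP fluorescence is expected to report nitrogen-fixation gene expression. The barcode allows individual strains carrying different kit plasmids to be identified by amplification and sequencing. The associated publication title indicates use in rhizobium–legume symbiosis, for measuring rhizobial competitiveness and nitrogen fixation in nodules at the same time.
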