Features (pLannotate 1.2.2; 14 found; start..end, strand, type, name):
      9..103     +  terminator     lambda t0 terminator: transcription terminator from phage lambda
    213..1025    +  CDS            aphA1: KKA1_ECOLX - Also known as nptI. Protein inferred from homology: Swiss-Prot protein existence level 3. Resistance to kanamycin and structurally-related aminoglycosides, including amikacin. From Escherichia coli.
   1179..1287    +  oriT           oriT: incP origin of transfer
   1348..2496    -  CDS            trfA: trans-acting replication protein that binds to and activates oriV
   2548..2829    -  CDS            tnpA (fragment): TN5P_ECOLX - Also known as tnp. Experimental evidence at protein level: Swiss-Prot protein existence level 1. Mediates transposition of transposon Tn5 by a 'cut and paste' mechanism. First, the monomeric transposase binds the 19 bp inverted DNA repeats flanking the transposon. Then, dimerization of the DNA- bound transposase creates a synaptic DNA complex. After nicking of the first DNA strand, excision of the transposon proceeds through a series of intermediates. The transposase then mediates the insertion of the transposon at a new site by strand transfer. The activity of the wild- type tran
   2889..3420    -  rep_origin     oriV: incP origin of replication
   3476..3511    -  rep_origin     CloDF13 ori (fragment): Plasmids containing the CloDF13 (CDF) origin of replication can be propagated in E. coli cells that contain additional plasmids with compatible origins.
   3635..3943    -  CDS            parE: PARE_ECOLX - Experimental evidence at protein level: Swiss-Prot protein existence level 1. Toxin component of a type II toxin-antitoxin (TA) system involved in plasmid partition. Acts by inhibiting DNA gyrase, converting supercoiled plasmid DNA into a singly cleaved linear form in an ATP-dependent fashion. To do so it probably interacts with one of the gyrase subunits. Gyrase inhibition is prevented by antitoxin ParD, and is reversed in vitro by incubation with ParD. In cells that have lost the plasmid filamentation and growth inhibition occur; this is suppressed when ParD is supplied in trans
   3943..4191    -  CDS            parD: PARD_ECOLX - Experimental evidence at protein level: Swiss-Prot protein existence level 1. Antitoxin component of a type II toxin-antitoxin (TA) system involved in plasmid partition. Inhibits the anti-DNA gyrase activity of toxin ParE; reverses and restores gyrase catalytic activity in vitro. The parDE operon alone is capable of stabilizing an RK2-derived minireplicon under defined growth conditions in several different Gram- negative bacteria. It does so by the post-segregational killing (PSK) of plasmid-free cells, also referred to as a plasmid addiction system. Binds its own promoter, autor
   4320..5162    +  CDS            parB: PARB4_ECOLX - Protein predicted: Swiss-Prot protein existence level 4. Involved in plasmid partition. From Escherichia coli.
   5126..5782    +  CDS            parA: PARA4_ECOLX - Protein inferred from homology: Swiss-Prot protein existence level 3. Involved in plasmid partition. From Escherichia coli.
   5942..6028    -  terminator     rrnB T1 terminator: Escherichia coli rrnB; transcription terminator T1 from the E. coli rrnB gene
   6275..6988    +  CDS            superfolder GFP: GFP variant that folds robustly even when fused to poorly folded proteins (Pédelacq et al., 2006)
   7008..7030    +  CDS            lacZα (fragment): LacZα fragment of β-galactosidase; lacZ fragment
>Addgene plasmid #133202 | pOPS0561 | addgene full sequence | sequence record 275887 | Addgene NGS Result
CGCTCTTGGACTCCTGTTGATAGATCCAGTAATGACCTCAGAACTCCATCTGGATTTGTTCAGAACGCTC
GGTTGCCGCCGGGCGTTTTTTATTGGTGAGAATCCAGGCAATTGTGTCTCAAAATCTCTGATGTTACATT
GCACAAGATAAAAATATATCATCATGAACAATAAAACTGTCTGCTTACATAAACAGTAATACAAGGGGTG
TTATGAGCCATATTCAGCGTGAAACGAGCTGTAGCCGTCCGCGTCTGAACAGCAACATGGATGCGGATCT
GTATGGCTATAAATGGGCGCGTGATAACGTGGGTCAGAGCGGCGCGACCATTTATCGTCTGTATGGCAAA
CCGGATGCGCCGGAACTGTTTCTGAAACATGGCAAAGGCAGCGTGGCGAACGATGTGACCGATGAAATGG
TGCGTCTGAACTGGCTGACCGAATTTATGCCGCTGCCGACCATTAAACATTTTATTCGCACCCCGGATGA
TGCGTGGCTGCTGACCACCGCGATTCCGGGCAAAACCGCGTTTCAGGTGCTGGAAGAATATCCGGATAGC
GGCGAAAACATTGTGGATGCGCTGGCCGTGTTTCTGCGTCGTCTGCATAGCATTCCGGTGTGCAACTGCC
CGTTTAACAGCGATCGTGTGTTTCGTCTGGCCCAGGCGCAGAGCCGTATGAACAACGGCCTGGTGGATGC
GAGCGATTTTGATGATGAACGTAACGGCTGGCCGGTGGAACAGGTGTGGAAAGAAATGCATAAACTGCTG
CCGTTTAGCCCGGATAGCGTGGTGACCCACGGCGATTTTAGCCTGGATAACCTGATTTTCGATGAAGGCA
AACTGATTGGCTGCATTGATGTGGGCCGTGTGGGCATTGCGGATCGTTATCAGGATCTGGCCATTCTGTG
GAACTGCCTGGGCGAATTTAGCCCGAGCCTGCAAAAACGTCTGTTTCAGAAATATGGCATTGATAATCCG
GATATGAACAAACTGCAATTTCATCTGATGCTGGATGAATTTTTCTAATAATTAATTGAACTACTTTTCC
GCTGCATAACCCTGCTTCGGGGTCATTATAGCGATTTTTTCGGTATATCCATCCTTTTTCGCACGATATA
CAGGATTTTGCCAAAGGGTTCGTGTAGACTTTCCTTGGTGTATCCAACGGCGTCAGCCGGGCAGGATAGG
TGAAGTAGGCCCACCCGCGAGCGGGTGTTCCTTCTTCACTGTCCCTTATTCGCACCTGGCGGTGCTCAAC
GGGAATCCTGCTCTGCGAGGCTGGCCGTAGGCCGGCCGCGATGCAGGTGGCTGCTGAACCCCCAGCCGGA
ACTGACCCCACAAGGCCCTAGCGTTTGCAATGCACCAGGTCATCATTGACCCAGGCGTGTTCCACCAGGC
CGCTGCCTCGCAACTCTTCGCAGGCTTCGCCGACCTGCTCGCGCCACTTCTTCACGCGGGTGGAATCCGA
TCCGCACATGAGGCGGAAGGTTTCCAGCTTGAGCGGGTACGGCTCCCGGTGCGAGCTGAAATAGTCGAAC
ATCCGTCGGGCCGTCGGCGACAGCTTGCGGTACTTCTCCCATATGAATTTCGTGTAGTGGTCGCCAGCAA
ACAGCACGACGATTTCCTCGTCGATCAGGACCTGGCAACGGGACGTTTTCTTGCCACGGTCCAGGACGCG
GAAGCGGTGCAGCAGCGACACCGATTCCAGGTGCCCAACGCGGTCGGACGTGAAGCCCATCGCCGTCGCC
TGTAGGCGCGACAGGCATTCCTCGGCCTTCGTGTAATACCGGCCATTGATCGACCAGCCCAGGTCCTGGC
AAAGCTCGTAGAACGTGAAGGTGATCGGCTCGCCGATAGGGGTGCGCTTCGCGTACTCCAACACCTGCTG
CCACACCAGTTCGTCATCGTCGGCCCGCAGCTCGACGCCGGTGTAGGTGATCTTCACGTCCTTGTTGACG
TGGAAAATGACCTTGTTTTGCAGCGCCTCGCGCGGGATTTTCTTGTTGCGCGTGGTGAACAGGGCAGAGC
GGGCCGTGTCGTTTGGCATCGCTCGCATCGTGTCCGGCCACGGCGCAATATCGAACAAGGAAAGCTGCAT
TTCCTTGATCTGCTGCTTCGTGTGTTTCAGCAACGCGGCCTGCTTGGCTTCGCTGACCTGTTTTGCCAGG
TCCTCGCCGGCGGTTTTTCGCTTCTTGGTCGTCATAGTTCCTCGCGTGTCGATGGTCATCGACTTCGCCA
AACCTGCCGCCTCCTGTTCGAGCCGACGCGAACGCTCCACGGCGGCCGATGGCGCGGGCAGGGCAGGGGG
AGCCAGTTGCACGCTGTCGCGCTCGATCTTGGCCGTAGCTTGCTGGACTATCGAGCCGACGGACTGGAAG
GTTTCGCGGGGCGCACGCATGACGGTGCGGCTTGCGATGGTTTCGGCATCCTCGGCGGAAAACCCCGCGT
CGATCAGTTCTTGCCTGTATGCCTTCCGGTCAAACGTCCGATTCATTCACCCTCCTTGCGGGATTGCCCC
GGAATTAATTCCCCGGATCGATCCGTCGATCTTGATCCCCTGCGCCATCAGATCCTTGGCGGCAAGAAAG
CCATCCAGTTTACTTTGCAGGGCTTCCCAACCTTACCAGAGGGCGCCCCAGCTGGCAATTCCGGTTCGCT
TGCTGTCCATAAAACCGCCCAGTCTAGCTATCGCCATGTAAGCCCACTGCAAGCTACCTGCTTTCTCTTT
GCGCTTGCGTTTTCCCTTGTCCAGATAGCCCAGTAGCTGACATTCATCCGGGGTCAGCACCGTTTCTGCG
GACTGGCTTTCTACGTGGCTGCCATTTTTGGGGTGAGGCCGTTCGCGGCCGAGGGGCGCAGCCCCTGGGG
GGATGGGAGGCCCGCGTTAGCGGGCCGGGAGGGTTCGAGAAGGGGGGGCACCCCCCTTCGGCGTGCGCGG
TCACGCGCACAGGGCGCAGCCCTGGTTAAAAACAAGGTTTATAAATATTGGTTTAAAAGCAGGTTAAAAG
ACAGGTTAGCGGTGGCCGAAAAACGGGCGGAAACCCTTGCAAATGCTGGATTTTCTGCCTGTGGACAGCC
CCTCAAATGTCAATAGGTGCGCCCCTCATCTGTCAGCACTCTGCCCCTCAAGTGTCAAGGATCGCGCCCC
TCATCTGTCAGTAGTCGCGCCCCTCAAGTGTCAATACCGCAGGGCACTTATCCCCAGGCTTGTCCACATC
ATCTGTGGGAAACTCGCGTAAAATCAGGCGTTTTCGCCGATTTGCGAGGCTGGCCAGCTCCACGTCGCCG
GCCGAAATCGAGCCTGCCCCTCATCTGTCAACGCCGCGCCGGGTGAGTCGGCCCCTCAAGTGTCAACGTC
CGCCCCTCATCTGTCAGTGAGGGCCAAGTTTTCCGCGAGGTATCCACAACGCCGGCGGCCCTACATGGCT
CTGCTGTAGTGAGTGGGTTGCGCTCCGGCAGCGGTCCTGATCCCCCGCAGAAAAAAAGGATCTCAAGAAG
ATCCTTTGATCTTTTCTACATTACTGCATGAGCTTGTGGAAGTGTGCTGAGCATAAATGATTCTCCTAGC
TGTTCTTTGGGTAAGTACGCCATCAGGACGTTGTGAGTGGCGCGATTTTTAGCGGCTGAAATCAGCCCTT
GAGCCTGTCGGCAAGTCGCGTCATGAGGTCCATGCGCTCATGCAGGATCGCCACGACCAACGCGGGTTCG
CCCGCACGCGGCAGGCAAAAAACGTAGTGGTGTTCGCAGCGGGCCATCCGCAGCGCGGGAAAGAGTTCGC
TCATGTCCTTAAACGGGCCTTCGCCGGCGGCAAGCCTGGCTATGCCCTGTTCCAGCTTAGCGATATAGCG
GCGCACCTGCGCCGCGCCCCACTCCCGGCGCGTGTAGCGGATGATGCCGCGTAGATCGGCTTCGGCCTCA
GCCGTGAGGATGTAGGCCGTCAAGCGCGATCCCCGCTGAGTTCTTCATCAAGAATTTCGCCGACGCTCTT
GGTGGACACCTTGCCGGCAAGCCCATCGTTGATGCGGTTCCCCAGCATGGTTTTCAGTTCCTGCCATGCC
TGATCGGCATCAGCGTCACCGGGGAACAGACGTTCGAGGGCGTATTGCTTAATGGTCTTGCCCTGCAAGG
CGGCCAGGGCTTTCAGGCTCTGGTGCTGCTGGTCCGTCATGTCGATTGTCAGGCGGCTCATTGGATAACC
TCCATAAAATACACGTAACCACATTAGCACATATGTGGGCGTGAGGCTACAGCGCGAGGCGCATTAAGGT
CGGGAAAATGCGCTAGGCGCATTTAAATTGCGTATTGCTGTAATGCGCCATGCCGGCTAGACTAGGCCCA
AATGGGTATACCCAATTTGACCAAGGGGGACGCGATGAGGGCGGCCAAGCACTACCGACAACTTCTATCC
ATCGACTTCAACATCGAGGCGCTGGCCTTCGTGCCTGGACCCGACGGCACACGCGGCCGGCGCATCCACG
TCCTGGGGCGCGAGGTCCGCGACCGGCCCGGCCTGGTCGAGTACCTTTCGCCGGCGTTCGGCTCGCGGGT
GGCGCTGGACGGCTACTGCAAGGCCAATTTCGATGCAGTGCTGCACCTGGCGTACCCCGATCATCAGCAA
TGGGGCCACGCATGAAGCGCCGAAGCTACGCCATGCTGCGCGCCGCTGCCGCGCTGGCCGTCCTGGTCGT
TGCCTCGCCGGCATGGGCCGAGCTGCGCGGCGAGGTCGTGCGCATCATCGACGGCGACACCATCGACGTG
CTGGTAGACAAGCAGCCGGTGCGCGTGCGCCTGGTGGACATTGACGCGCCGGAAAAGCGGCAAGCCTTCG
GCGAACGTGCGCGCCAGGCGCTGGCCGGCATGGTGTTCCGCCGGCACGTCCTGGTCGACGAGAAGGACAC
CGACCGTTACGGCCGCACGCTGGGCACCGTCTGGGTCAACATGGAGCTGGCCAGCCGGCCGCCGCAGCCG
CGCAACGTCAACGCCGCGATGGTTCACCAGGGCATGGCGTGGGCCTATCGCTTCCACGGCCGCGCGGCCG
ACCCTGAAATGCTGCGGCTCGAACAGGAGGCGCGAGGCAAGCGCGTCGGCCTCTGGTCCGATCCGCACGC
CGTCGAGCCGTGGAAATGGCGACGCGAGAGCAACAACCGGAGGGACGAAGGTTGAAGGTCGCCCGCATCT
ACCTGCGCGCCAGTACGGACGAGCAGAATCTTGAACGCCAGGAGAGCCTTGTAGCGGCCACGCGGGCCGC
CGGGTACTACGTCGCCGGCATCTACCGCGAGAAGGCGTCCGGCGCACGCGCCGACCGGCCCGAGCTGCTG
CGCATGATCGCGGACCTGCAACCTGGTGAAGTCGTCGTTGCGGAGAAGATCGACCGCATCAGCCGCTTGC
CGTTGGCCGAGGCCGAGCGCCTGGTTGCGTCGATCCGGGCCAAAGGGGCCAAGCTGGCCGTGCCTGGCGT
GGTGGACCTGTCGGAGCTGGCCGCCGAGGCGAACGGAGTGGCGAAAATCGTTCTGGAATCCGTCCAGGAC
ATGCTTTTGAAGCTCGCCTTGCAGATGGCCCGCGACGACTACGAGGATCGGCGCGAGCGTCAACGTCAGG
GTGTCCAGTTGGCGAAGGCCGCCGGCCGCTACACCGGCCGCAAACGTGACGCCGGCATGCACGACCGCAT
CATCACGCTTCGCTCCGGCGGATCGAGCATTGCCAAGACGGCCAAGCTGGTCGGATGCAGCCCGAGCCAG
GTCAAACGAGTGTGGGCGGCCTGGAACGCGCAGCAGCAAAAATAAAGCCGGGCAGTGCCCGGCTTTTCTC
ACCTTTTCGCGTCCCGCAGGGCCGCTGCGAGCGCCCTACCTAGATCCTCGCTTTCCCCCTCGGTGTAGTC
CGGCCAGGGCACGAAGGGCGCGGATGCGAACCTGTTGAGCAGGTCAGATCTAGGGCGGCGGATTTGTCCT
ACTCAGGAGAGCGTTCACCGACAAACAACAGATAAAACGAAAGGCCCAGTCTTTCGACTGAGCCTTTCGT
TTTATTTGATGCCTGCCGAATTCGGATCCGGAGCTCGACACGACATTGTCGTCACCTTTGTCGGGTCCGC
GACAAGCTTTTTGTTCCTCGATCCCGTATGTTTTCGCCTAAATATCTGAAACAGCAGCAAATTATTTTTC
GTTAGCTCAATCGGCCCACTTGGCACGAGTCTTGAAATTTATTGCGAGGCGGCGGAGCTGCCGGCCGCAT
CCGTGCGGCATAACCACGGTTGTGAACAAATGAAGGAAGGCCAAATGCGTAAAGGCGAAGAGCTGTTCAC
TGGTGTCGTCCCTATTCTGGTGGAACTGGATGGTGATGTCAACGGTCATAAGTTTTCCGTGCGTGGCGAG
GGTGAAGGTGACGCAACTAATGGTAAACTGACGCTGAAGTTCATCTGTACTACTGGTAAACTGCCGGTAC
CTTGGCCGACTCTGGTAACGACGCTGACTTATGGTGTTCAGTGCTTTGCTCGTTATCCGGACCATATGAA
GCAGCATGACTTCTTCAAGTCCGCCATGCCGGAAGGCTATGTGCAGGAACGCACGATTTCCTTTAAGGAT
GACGGCACGTACAAAACGCGTGCGGAAGTGAAATTTGAAGGCGATACCCTGGTAAACCGCATTGAGCTGA
AAGGCATTGACTTTAAAGAAGATGGCAATATCCTGGGCCATAAGCTGGAATACAATTTTAACAGCCACAA
TGTTTACATCACCGCCGATAAACAAAAAAATGGCATTAAAGCGAATTTTAAAATTCGCCACAACGTTGAG
GATGGCAGCGTGCAGCTGGCTGATCACTACCAGCAAAACACTCCAATCGGTGATGGTCCTGTTCTGCTGC
CAGACAATCACTATCTGAGCACGCAAAGCGTTCTGTCTAAAGATCCGAACGAGAAACGCGATCATATGGT
TCTGCTGGAGTTCGTAACCGCAGCGGGCATCACGCATGGTATGGATGAACTGTACAAATGAGCTTGATTC
CGGCTCACGTTTTACAACGTCGTGACTGGG
